>Addgene plasmid #165059 | pILGFP104 | addgene full sequence | sequence record 327174 | Addgene NGS Result
CCACACACCATAGCTTCAAAATGTTTCTACTCCTTTTTTACTCTTCCAGATTTTCTCGGACTCCGCGCAT
CGCCGTACCACTTCAAAACACCCAAGCACAGCATACTAAATTTCCCCTCTTTCTTCCTCTAGGGTGTCGT
TAATTACCCGTACTAAAGGTTTGGAAAAGAAAAAAGAGACCGCCTCGTTTCTTTTTCTTCGTCGAAAAAG
GCAATAAAAATTTTTATCACGTTTCTTTTTCTTGAAAATTTTTTTTTTTGATTTTTTTCTCTTTCGATGA
CCTCCCATTGATATTTAAGTTAATAAACGGTCTTCAATTTCTCAAGTTTCAGTTTCATTTTTCTTGTTCT
ATTACAACTTTTTTTACTTCTTGCTCATTAGAAAGAAAGCATAGCAATCTAATCTAAGTTTTAATTACAA
AATGGGATCCTCTAAAGGTGAAGAATTATTCACTGGTGTTGTCCCAATTTTGGTTGAATTAGATGGTGAT
GTTAATGGTCACAAATTTTCTGTCTCCGGTGAAGGTGAAGGTGATGCTACTTACGGTAAATTGACCTTAA
AATTTATTTGTACTACTGGTAAATTGCCAGTTCCATGGCCAACCTTAGTCACTACTTTCGGTTATGGTGT
TCAATGTTTTGCGAGATACCCAGATCATATGAAACAACATGACTTTTTCAAGTCTGCCATGCCAGAAGGT
TATGTTCAAGAAAGAACTATTTTTTTCAAAGATGACGGTAACTACAAGACCAGAGCTGAAGTCAAGTTTG
AAGGTGATACCTTAGTTAATAGAATCGAATTAAAAGGTATTGATTTTAAAGAAGATGGTAACATTTTAGG
TCACAAATTGGAATACAACTATAACTCTCACAATGTTTACATCATGGCTGACAAACAAAAGAATGGTATC
AAAGTTAACTTCAAAATTAGACACAACATTGAAGATGGTTCTGTTCAATTAGCTGACCATTATCAACAAA
ATACTCCAATTGGTGATGGTCCAGTCTTGTTACCAGACAACCATTACTTATCCACTCAATCTGCCTTATC
CAAAGATCCAAACGAAAAGAGAGACCACATGGTCTTGTTAGAATTTGTTACTGCTGCTGGTATTACCCAT
GGTATGGATGAATTGTACAAAAGATCTCCAAAAGACCCAGCTAAACCTCCAGCCAAGGCCCAAGTCGTCG
GCTGGCCACCAGTTAGGTCTTACAGAAAGAACGTAATGGTTAGTTGTCAAAAGTCCTCCGGTGGTCCAGA
AGCTGCTGCCTTTGTTAAGATGTTCAGCGAATTAATTAACTTCCAAAATGAAGGTCATGAGTGCCAATGC
CAATGTGGTAGCTGCAAAAATAATGAACAATGCCAAAAATCATGTAGCTGCCCAACGGGGTGTAACAGCG
ACGACAAATGCCCCTGCGGTAACAAGTCTGAAGAAACCAAGAAGTCATGCTGCTCTGGGAAATAAACTAG
TATTGAATTGAATTGAAATCGATAGATCAATTTTTTTCTTTTCTCTTTCCCCATCCTTTACGCTAAAATA
ATAGTTTATTTTATTTTTTGAATATTTTTTATTTATATACGTATATATAGACTATTATTTATCTTTTAAT
GATTATTAAGATTTTTATTAAAAAAAAATTCGCTCCTCTTTTAATGCCTTTATGCAGTTTTTTTTTCCCA
TTCGATATTTCTATGTTCGGGTTCAGCGTATTTTAAGTTTAATAACTCGAAAATTCTGCGTTCGTTAAAG
CTTTCGAGAAGGATATTATTTGCTAAGTAAATGCATGTATACTAAACTCACAAATTAGAGCTTCAATTTA
ATTATATCAGTTATTACCCGGGAATCTCGGTCGTAATGATTTAAATGCATGCAAGCTTGGCGTAATCATG
GTCATAGCTGTTTCCTGTGTGAAATTGTTATCCGCTCACAATTCCACACAACATACGAGCCGGAAGCATA
AAGTGTAAAGCCTGGGGTGCCTAATGAGTGAGCTAACTCACATTAATTGCGTTGCGCTCACTGCCCGCTT
TCCAGTCGGGAAACCTGTCGTGCCAGCTGCATTAATGAATCGGCCAACGCGCGGGGAGAGGCGGTTTGCG
TATTGGGCGCTCTTCCGCTTCCTCGCTCACTGACTCGCTGCGCTCGGTCGTTCGGCTGCGGCGAGCGGTA
TCAGCTCACTCAAAGGCGGTAATACGGTTATCCACAGAATCAGGGGATAACGCAGGAAAGAACATGTGAG
CAAAAGGCCAGCAAAAGGCCAGGAACCGTAAAAAGGCCGCGTTGCTGGCGTTTTTCCATAGGCTCCGCCC
CCCTGACGAGCATCACAAAAATCGACGCTCAAGTCAGAGGTGGCGAAACCCGACAGGACTATAAAGATAC
CAGGCGTTTCCCCCTGGAAGCTCCCTCGTGCGCTCTCCTGTTCCGACCCTGCCGCTTACCGGATACCTGT
CCGCCTTTCTCCCTTCGGGAAGCGTGGCGCTTTCTCATAGCTCACGCTGTAGGTATCTCAGTTCGGTGTA
GGTCGTTCGCTCCAAGCTGGGCTGTGTGCACGAACCCCCCGTTCAGCCCGACCGCTGCGCCTTATCCGGT
AACTATCGTCTTGAGTCCAACCCGGTAAGACACGACTTATCGCCACTGGCAGCAGCCACTGGTAACAGGA
TTAGCAGAGCGAGGTATGTAGGCGGTGCTACAGAGTTCTTGAAGTGGTGGCCTAACTACGGCTACACTAG
AAGAACAGTATTTGGTATCTGCGCTCTGCTGAAGCCAGTTACCTTCGGAAAAAGAGTTGGTAGCTCTTGA
TCCGGCAAACAAACCACCGCTGGTAGCGGTGGTTTTTTTGTTTGCAAGCAGCAGATTACGCGCAGAAAAA
AAGGATCTCAAGAAGATCCTTTGATCTTTTCTACGGGGTCTGACGCTCAGTGGAACGAAAACTCACGTTA
AGGGATTTTGGTCATGAGATTATCAAAAAGGATCTTCACCTAGATCCTTTTAAATTAAAAATGAAGTTTT
AAATCAATCTAAAGTATATATGAGTAAACTTGGTCTGACAGTTACCAATGCTTAATCAGTGAGGCACCTA
TCTCAGCGATCTGTCTATTTCGTTCATCCATAGTTGCCTGACTCCCCGTCGTGTAGATAACTACGATACG
GGAGGGCTTACCATCTGGCCCCAGTGCTGCAATGATACCGCGAGACCCACGCTCACCGGCTCCAGATTTA
TCAGCAATAAACCAGCCAGCCGGAAGGGCCGAGCGCAGAAGTGGTCCTGCAACTTTATCCGCCTCCATCC
AGTCTATTAATTGTTGCCGGGAAGCTAGAGTAAGTAGTTCGCCAGTTAATAGTTTGCGCAACGTTGTTGC
CATTGCTACAGGCATCGTGGTGTCACGCTCGTCGTTTGGTATGGCTTCATTCAGCTCCGGTTCCCAACGA
TCAAGGCGAGTTACATGATCCCCCATGTTGTGCAAAAAAGCGGTTAGCTCCTTCGGTCCTCCGATCGTTG
TCAGAAGTAAGTTGGCCGCAGTGTTATCACTCATGGTTATGGCAGCACTGCATAATTCTCTTACTGTCAT
GCCATCCGTAAGATGCTTTTCTGTGACTGGTGAGTACTCAACCAAGTCATTCTGAGAATAGTGTATGCGG
CGACCGAGTTGCTCTTGCCCGGCGTCAATACGGGATAATACCGCGCCACATAGCAGAACTTTAAAAGTGC
TCATCATTGGAAAACGTTCTTCGGGGCGAAAACTCTCAAGGATCTTACCGCTGTTGAGATCCAGTTCGAT
GTAACCCACTCGTGCACCCAACTGATCTTCAGCATCTTTTACTTTCACCAGCGTTTCTGGGTGAGCAAAA
ACAGGAAGGCAAAATGCCGCAAAAAAGGGAATAAGGGCGACACGGAAATGTTGAATACTCATACTCTTCC
TTTTTCAATATTATTGAAGCATTTATCAGGGTTATTGTCTCATGAGCGGATACATATTTGAATGTATTTA
GAAAAATAAACAAATAGGGGTTCCGCGCACATTTCCCCGAAAAGTGCCACCTGACGTCTAAGAAACCATT
ATTATCATGACATTAACCTATAAAAATAGGCGTATCACGAGGCCCTTTCGTCTCGCGCGTTTCGGTGATG
ACGGTGAAAACCTCTGACACATGCAGCTCCCGGAGACGGTCACAGCTTGTCTGTAAGCGGATGCCGGGAG
CAGACAAGCCCGTCAGGGCGCGTCAGCGGGTGTTGGCGGGTGTCGGGGCTGGCTTAACTATGCGGCATCA
GAGCAGATTGTACTGAGAGTGCACCATATGCGGTGTGAAATACCGCACAGATGCGTAAGGAGAAAATACC
GCATCAGGCGCCATTCGCCATTCAGGCTGCGCAACTGTTGGGAAGGGCGATCGGTGCGGGCCTCTTCGCT
ATTACGCCAGCTGGCGAAAGGGGGATGTGCTGCAAGGCGATTAAGTTGGGTAACGCCAGGGTTTTCCCAG
TCACGACGTTGTAAAACGACGGCCAGTGAATTCATTTAAATTTTTTTGATTCGGTAATCTCCGAACAGAA
GGAAGAACGAAGGAAGGAGCACAGACTTAGATTGGTATATATACGCATATGTAGTGTTGAAGAAACATGA
AATTGCCCAGTATTCTTAACCCAACTGCACAGAACAAAAACCTGCAGGAAACGAAGATAAAACATGTCCA
CAAAATCATATACCAGTAGAGCTGAGACTCATGCAAGTCCGGTTGCATCGAAACTTTTACGTTTAATGGA
TGAAAAGAAGACCAATTTGTGTGCTTCTCTTGACGTTCGTTCGACTGATGAGCTATTGAAACTTGTTGAA
ACGTTGGGTCCATACATTTGCCTTTTGAAAACACACGTTGATATCTTGGATGATTTCAGTTATGAGGGTA
CTGTCGTTCCATTGAAAGCATTGGCAGAGAAATACAAGTTCTTGATATTTGAGGACAGAAAATTCGCCGA
TATCGGTAACACAGTCAAATTACAATATACATCGGGCGTTTACCGTATCGCAGAATGGTCTGATATCACC
AACGCCCACGGGGTTACTGGTGCTGGTATTGTTGCTGGCTTGAAACAAGGTGCGCAAGAGGTCACCAAAG
AACCAAGGGGATTATTGATGCTTGCTGAATTGTCTTCCAAGGGTTCTCTAGCACACGGTGAATATACTAA
GGGTACCGTTGATATTGCAAAGAGTGATAAAGATTTCGTTATTGGGTTCATTGCTCAGAACGATATGGGA
GGAAGAGAAGAAGGGTTTGATTGGCTAATCATGACCCCAGGTGTAGGTTTAGACGACAAAGGCGATGCAT
TGGGTCAGCAGTACAGAACCGTCGACGAAGTTGTAAGTGGTGGATCAGATATCATCATTGTTGGCAGAGG
ACTTTTCGCCAAGGGTAGAGATCCTAAGGTTGAAGGTGAAAGATACAGAAATGCTGGATGGGAAGCGTAC
CAAAAGAGAATCAGCGCTCCCCATTAATTATACAGGAAACTTAATAGAACAAATCACATATTTAATCTAA
TAGCCACCTGCATTGGCACGGTGCAACACTACTTCAACTTCATCTTACAAAAAGATCACGTGATCTGTTG
TATTGGGATCTCTAGACCTAATAACTTCGTATAGCATACATTATACGAAGTTATATTAAGGGTTGCTCGA
CCAGAAAGCGACCACCCAACTTTGGCTGATAATAGCGTATAAACAATGCATACTTTGTACGTTCAAAATA
CAATGCAGTAGATATATTTATGCATATTACATATAATACATATCACATAGGAAGCAACAGGCGCGTTGGA
CTTTTAATTTTCGAGGACCGCGAATCCTTACATCACACCCAATCCCCCACAAGTGATCCC
Features (pLannotate 1.2.2; 18 found; start..end, strand, type, name):
      1..408     +  promoter       TEF1 promoter: S. cerevisiae TEF1; promoter for EF-1α
    431..1141    +  CDS            GFPmut3: GFPmut3 is a basic (constitutively fluorescent) green fluorescent protein published in 1996, derived from Aequorea victoria. It is reported to be a very rapidly-maturing weak dimer.
   1148..1279    +  CDS            IAA17 (fragment): IAA17_ARATH - Also known as AXR3. Experimental evidence at protein level: Swiss-Prot protein existence level 1. Aux/IAA proteins are short-lived transcriptional factors that function as repressors of early auxin response genes at low auxin concentrations. Repression is thought to result from the interaction with auxin response factors (ARFs), proteins that bind to the auxin- responsive promoter element (AuxRE). Formation of heterodimers with ARF proteins may alter their ability to modulate early auxin response genes expression. From Arabidopsis thaliana (Mouse-ear cress).
   1280..1462    +  CDS            CUP1-1: MTCU1_YEAST - Also known as MTH1. Experimental evidence at protein level: Swiss-Prot protein existence level 1. Protects the cell against copper toxicity by tightly chelating copper ions. May also act as a depository for copper designated for the effective transfer into the apo forms of copper proteins. From Saccharomyces cerevisiae (strain ATCC 204508 / S288c) (Baker's yeast).
   1472..1742    +  terminator     PGK1 terminator: S. cerevisae PGK1; transcription terminator for 3-phosphoglycerate kinase gene
   1915..1931    -  protein_bind   lac operator: The lac repressor binds to the lac operator to inhibit transcription in E. coli. This inhibition can be relieved by adding lactose or isopropyl-β-D-thiogalactopyranoside (IPTG). lac repressor encoded by lacI
   1939..1969    -  promoter       lac promoter: promoter for the E. coli lac operon
   1984..2005    -  protein_bind   CAP binding site: CAP binding activates transcription in the presence of cAMP. E. coli catabolite activator protein
   2018..2110    -  CDS            lacI (fragment): lac repressor; lacI; The lac repressor binds to the lac operator to inhibit transcription in E. coli. This inhibition can be relieved by adding lactose or isopropyl-β-D-thiogalactopyranoside (IPTG).
   2293..2881    -  rep_origin     ori: high-copy-number ColE1/pMB1/pBR322/pUC origin of replication
   3052..3912    -  CDS            AmpR: β-lactamase; bla; confers resistance to ampicillin, carbenicillin, and related antibiotics
   3913..4017    -  promoter       AmpR promoter: bla
   4112..4147    +  CDS            rop (fragment): Rop protein, which maintains plasmids at low copy number; rop
   4249..4348    +  misc_feature   bom (fragment): basis of mobility region from pBR322
   4354..4511    -  CDS            lacZα (fragment): LacZα fragment of β-galactosidase; lacZ fragment
   4518..4681    +  promoter       URA3 promoter (fragment): S. cerevisiae URA3
   4684..5469    +  CDS            URA3: PYRF_YEAST - Experimental evidence at protein level: Swiss-Prot protein existence level 1. From Saccharomyces cerevisiae (strain ATCC 204508 / S288c) (Baker's yeast).
   5621..5654    +  protein_bind   loxP: Cre-mediated recombination occurs in the 8-bp core sequence (GCATACAT). Cre recombinase
