[The description below was written by a language model from this plasmid's Addgene catalogue record and pLannotate feature annotations shown in this document.]
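Description:
pILGFP104 is a yeast integrative expression plasmid built on the pUC19 backbone and assembled by Gibson cloning. In E. coli it replicates from the high-copy ColE1/pUC origin and is selected with ampicillin through the AmpR (β-lactamase) gene. Remnants of the pUC lac region (lac promoter and operator, CAP site, lacZα fragment) are also annotated. No yeast origin of replication or centromere appears in the feature table, consistent with its stated integrative design. The insert is bracketed by URA3 promoter and, according to the insert name, URA3 terminator sequences. These may act as homology arms directing integration to the URA3 locus, although the record does not spell out the integration mechanism.

The yeast selectable marker is a URA3 gene, given as the Kluyveromyces lactis KlURA3 in the insert name (the automated annotation matched it to the S. cerevisiae homologue). It is driven by the URA3 promoter and terminated by the Ashbya gossypii TEF1 terminator. Only one loxP site is annotated downstream of the marker, and the record does not explain its role.

The payload is a constitutive S. cerevisiae TEF1 promoter driving a triple fusion, closed by the PGK1 terminator. The fusion consists of yeast-enhanced GFP (annotated as GFPmut3), AID* (a minimal auxin-inducible degron derived from a fragment of Arabidopsis IAA17), and the yeast copper metallothionein CUP1. In cells expressing a compatible auxin receptor F-box protein, adding auxin targets AID-tagged proteins for ubiquitin-dependent degradation. Fluorescence from this fusion therefore reports degron performance. The plasmin comes from work on auxin-mediated protein depletion for metabolic engineering in terpene-producing yeast.
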