Addgene plasmid #165059: pILGFP104
Purpose: Integrative expression of yEGFP-AID*(mini auxin inducible degron)-CUP1
Depositing lab: Claudia Vickers. Depositing organization: University of Queensland. Publication: Auxin-mediated protein depletion for metabolic engineering in terpene-producing yeast. Lu Z, Peng B, Ebert BE, Dumsday G, Vickers CE. Nat Commun. 2021 Feb 16;12(1):1051. doi: 10.1038/s41467-021-21313-1. PubMed 33594068.
Backbone
  Vector backbone: pUC19
  Vector type: Yeast Expression
Growth in bacteria
  Bacterial resistance: Ampicillin, 100 μg/mL
  Growth temperature: 37°C
  Growth strain: DH5alpha
  Copy number: High Copy
Gene/Insert
  Gene/Insert name: P-URA3>KlURA3>T-AgTEF1-P-TEF1>yEGFP>AID*>CUP1>T-PGK1-T-URA3
  Species: Other
  Mutation: WT
  Cloning method: Gibson Cloning
Terms and licenses: Academic/Nonprofit Terms; Industry Terms: Not Available to Industry
How to cite: pILGFP104 was a gift from Claudia Vickers (Addgene plasmid # 165059 ; http://n2t.net/addgene:165059 ; RRID:Addgene_165059)
